Addgene plasmid #29269: pEMS1590
Purpose: Pleiades (Ple) MiniPromoter expression pattern described in Portales-Casamar et al., PNAS, 2010 (PMID: 20807748).
Depositing lab: Elizabeth Simpson. Depositing organization: University of British Columbia. Publication: A regulatory toolbox of MiniPromoters to drive selective expression in the brain. Portales-Casamar E, Swanson DJ, Liu L, de Leeuw CN, Banks KG, Ho Sui SJ, Fulton DL, Ali J, Amirabbasi M, Arenillas DJ, Babyak N, Black SF, Bonaguro RJ, Brauer E, Candido TR, Castellarin M, Chen J, Chen Y, Cheng JC, Chopra V, Docking TR, Dreolini L, D'Souza CA, Flynn EK, Glenn R, Hatakka K, Hearty TG, Imanian B, Jiang S, Khorasan-zadeh S, Komljenovic I, Laprise S, Liao NY, Lim JS, Lithwick S, Liu F, Liu J, Lu M, McConechy M, McLeod AJ, Milisavljevic M, Mis J, O'Connor K, Palma B, Palmquist DL, Schmouth JF, Swanson MI, Tam B, Ticoll A, Turner JL, Varhol R, Vermeulen J, Watkins RF, Wilson G, Wong BK, Wong SH, Wong TY, Yang GS, Ypsilanti AR, Jones SJ, Holt RA, Goldowitz D, Wasserman WW, Simpson EM. Proc Natl Acad Sci U S A. 2010 Sep 21. 107(38):16589-94. 10.1073/pnas.1009158107 PubMed 20807748.
Backbone
  Vector backbone: pEMS1313
  Backbone size w/o insert (bp): 18843
  Vector type: Pleiades Promoter Project [sic, Pleaides Plieades]
Growth in bacteria
  Bacterial resistance: Ampicillin, 100 μg/mL
  Growth temperature: 37°C
  Growth strain: DH5alpha
  Growth instructions: DH10B
  Copy number: High Copy
Gene/Insert
  Gene/Insert name: Ple119 (alt names: HTR1A; 5-hydroxytryptamine 1A receptor)
  Species: H. sapiens (human)
  Insert size (bp): 3992
  Entrez Gene: HTR1A (a.k.a. 5-HT-1A, 5-HT1A, 5HT1a, ADRB2RL1, ADRBRL1, G-21, PFMCD)
  Tag / fusion protein: Intron-LacZ-NLS (C terminal on backbone)
  Cloning method: Restriction Enzyme; 5′ cloning site AvrII (unknown if destroyed); 3′ cloning site MluI (unknown if destroyed)
  Sequencing primers: 5′ Unknown
Terms and licenses: Academic/Nonprofit Terms; Industry Terms
How to cite: pEMS1590 was a gift from Elizabeth Simpson (Addgene plasmid # 29269 ; http://n2t.net/addgene:29269 ; RRID:Addgene_29269)
