[The description below was written by a language model from this plasmid's Addgene catalogue record.]
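Description:
pEMS1590 is a plasmid from the Pleiades Promoter Project, a collection of compact human regulatory cassettes ("MiniPromoters") designed to drive selective expression in defined brain regions and cell types. It is built on the large pEMS1313 backbone (about 18.8 kb without insert) and is maintained in E. coli as a high-copy plasmid under ampicillin selection. The record does not include a feature table, so the replication origin and the other elements that make up this large backbone are not stated here.

The insert is Ple119, a roughly 4 kb MiniPromoter assembled from human regulatory sequence of HTR1A, the gene encoding the 5-hydroxytryptamine (serotonin) 1A receptor. It was cloned by restriction digestion between AvrII and MluI sites. Ple119 is a promoter element rather than a coding sequence. The "tag" listed in the record, an intron-LacZ-NLS cassette carried on the backbone downstream of the insertion site, is the reporter that the MiniPromoter drives. The intron is a standard addition intended to improve transgene expression through splicing. lacZ encodes β-galactosidase, which can be detected histochemically, and the nuclear localisation signal concentrates the signal in nuclei so that individual expressing cells are easier to identify in tissue.

The stated purpose is to document the expression pattern of this MiniPromoter, as reported in the associated publication on a toolbox of MiniPromoters for brain-selective expression. The plasmid therefore serves as a reporter for testing whether HTR1A-derived regulatory sequence reproduces a restricted expression pattern. The record does not specify how the construct is delivered or integrated into the host.
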