>Addgene plasmid #29269 | pEMS1590 | addgene partial sequence | sequence record 38876 | LacZ-R 5'-GACAGTATCGGCCTCAGGAA-3'
CTTTCTGGTGCCGGAAACCAGGCAAAGCGCCATTCGCCATTCAGGCTGCGCAACTGTTGGGAAGGGCGAT
CGGTGCGGGCCTCTTCGCTATTACGCCAGCTGGCGAAAGGGGGATGTGCTGCAAGGCGATTAAGTTGGGT
AACGCCAGGGTTTTCCCAGTCACGACGTTGTAAAACGACGGGATCCGCCATGGTGGCGGAAGTTCCTATA
CCTTTTGAAGAATAGGAACTTCGGAATAGGAACTTCCTGTGGAGAGAAAGGCAAAGTGGATGTCAGTAAG
ACCAATAGGTGCCTATCAGAAACGCAAGAGTCTTCTCTGTCTCGACAAGCCCAGTTTCTATTGGTCTCCT
TAAACCTGTCTTGTAACCTTGATACTTACGGCGCGCCACGCGTCGGGAAGGGGGAGGGAAGAAAAAGCAG
CGCGAAGATTCGCCTCGCCCCTTCCCCTGGGGTCTTCCGCCCTTCTCCTGGGAAGTTTCGGAGGAAGGGA
ATGCAGAGACCCAAGCAGGAAGTTCTTACTGCTTCGGCGAAGGGTATCTCCGAGGAGCAGCTTTCAGGCG
CTCCCTGGGCTCTCGCAGTCCAGCGCGTTCAGAAGCTCCAGCTGGGAAACTGGAGTTGGCCTGAAAGCAG
CTCCAGGATCTCCCGGCGGCGGAGAGGTGGCTGGAACGTCTGTCTGTCGCTGTCCATTTTACTTTGCCGC
TCCCGAACTGGCTGCCGGAGCTGGAGTCTCCCCACTAGCAAACAGTCTCCAATCCCAGAAATATCTAGAA
CCGAGAAGCCCC
